Addgene plasmid #249274: pCEFL PRKACA HA R135W
Purpose: Expression of PKA R135W mutant (PRKACAR135W)
Depositing lab: Ramiro Iglesias-Bartolome. Depositing organization: National Cancer Institute (NCI). Publication: Dissection of Galphas and Hedgehog Signaling Crosstalk Reveals Therapeutic Opportunities to Target Hedgehog-Dependent Tumors. Krantz S, Bell BA, Lund K, Salinas Parra N, Ng Y, De Oliveira Rosa N, Mukhopadhyay S, St Croix B, Sarin KY, Weigert R, Raimondi F, Iglesias-Bartolome R. Cancer Res. 2025 Dec 29. doi: 10.1158/0008-5472.CAN-25-1109. PubMed 41460725.
Backbone
  Vector backbone: pCEFL
  Backbone manufacturer: Addgene #38121
  Vector type: Mammalian Expression
  Selectable markers: Neomycin (select with G418)
Growth in bacteria
  Bacterial resistance: Ampicillin, 100 μg/mL
  Growth temperature: 37°C
  Growth strain: DH5alpha
  Copy number: High Copy
Gene/Insert
  Gene/Insert name: PRKACA (alt name: Protein kinase A (PKA), codon optimized, R135W mutation, HA tag)
  Species: H. sapiens (human)
  Mutation: R135W
  GenBank ID: NM_002730
  Entrez Gene: PRKACA (a.k.a. CAFD1, PKACA, PPNAD4)
  Promoter: EF-1
  Tag / fusion protein: HA (C terminal on insert)
  Cloning method: Restriction Enzyme; 5′ cloning site BamH1 (not destroyed); 3′ cloning site Not1 (not destroyed)
  Sequencing primers: 5′ TTCTTCCATTTCAGGTGTCG; 3′ SP6
Terms and licenses: Academic/Nonprofit Terms; Industry Terms: Not Available to Industry
Depositor comments: Please visit https://www.biorxiv.org/content/10.1101/2025.02.21.639530v1 for bioRxiv preprint
How to cite: pCEFL PRKACA HA R135W was a gift from Ramiro Iglesias-Bartolome (Addgene plasmid # 249274 ; http://n2t.net/addgene:249274 ; RRID:Addgene_249274)
