[The description below was written by a language model from this plasmid's Addgene catalogue record and pLannotate feature annotations shown in this document.]
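Description:
pCEFL PRKACA HA R135W is a mammalian expression plasmid of about 7.1 kb built on the pCEFL backbone. It carries a codon-optimized human PRKACA coding sequence, which encodes the catalytic alpha subunit of cAMP-dependent protein kinase (PKA), with the R135W substitution. The insert was cloned between BamHI and NotI sites, both of which are retained, and is fused at its C terminus to an HA epitope tag for detection by immunoblotting or immunostaining. Transcription is driven by the human EF-1α promoter. The feature table shows the core promoter followed by EF-1α intron A sequence upstream of the start codon, an arrangement that generally supports strong constitutive expression in many mammalian cell types. A bovine growth hormone polyadenylation signal terminates the transcript, and an SP6 promoter lies in reverse orientation just downstream of the insert, where it serves as a sequencing primer site.

In E. coli the plasmid is maintained at high copy through a ColE1/pUC-type origin and selected with ampicillin via the β-lactamase gene; an f1 origin is also present. For selection in mammalian cells, a separate cassette places the neomycin phosphotransferase gene under the SV40 enhancer/early promoter with an SV40 polyadenylation signal, so that stable transfectants can be selected with G418. Several short annotated fragments (small t antigen, ble, lacI, the lac promoter/operator and bom) appear to be backbone remnants rather than functional elements. The recorded purpose is expression of the PKA R135W mutant, and the associated publication concerns crosstalk between Gαs and Hedgehog signaling in Hedgehog-dependent tumors. The record does not state the functional consequence of the mutation.
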