Features (pLannotate 1.2.2; 22 found; start..end, strand, type, name):
    105..209     -  promoter       AmpR promoter: bla
    272..324     -  misc_feature   bom (fragment): basis of mobility region from pBR322
    465..531     +  CDS            small t antigen (fragment): SV40 (simian virus 40) small t antigen
    557..768     +  promoter       EF-1α core promoter: core promoter for human elongation factor EF-1α
    769..878     +  intron         EF-1α intron A (fragment): intron upstream of the start codon of human EF-1α
   1508..1711    +  intron         EF-1α intron A: truncated intron upstream of the start codon of human EF-1α
   1793..2845    +  CDS            PRKACA: KAPCA_HUMAN - Also known as PKACA. Experimental evidence at protein level: Swiss-Prot protein existence level 1. [Isoform 2]: Phosphorylates and activates ABL1 in sperm flagellum to promote spermatozoa capacitation. From Homo sapiens (Human).
   2852..2877    +  CDS            HA (fragment): HA (human influenza hemagglutinin) epitope tag
   2930..2948    -  promoter       SP6 promoter: promoter for bacteriophage SP6 RNA polymerase
   2974..3198    +  polyA_signal   bGH poly(A) signal: bovine growth hormone polyadenylation signal
   3202..3223    +  promoter       SV40 promoter (fragment): SV40 enhancer and early promoter
   3244..3672    +  rep_origin     f1 ori (sequence partly withheld): f1 bacteriophage origin of replication; arrow indicates direction of (+) strand synthesis
   3686..4015    +  promoter       SV40 promoter: SV40 enhancer and early promoter
   4082..4873    +  CDS            neo: KKA2_KLEPN - Also known as kan, nptII. Experimental evidence at protein level: Swiss-Prot protein existence level 1. Resistance to kanamycin, neomycin, paromomycin, ribostamycin, butirosin and gentamicin B. From Klebsiella pneumoniae.
   4897..5055    +  CDS            ble (fragment): BLE_KLEPN - Experimental evidence at protein level: Swiss-Prot protein existence level 1. Binding protein with a strong affinity to the bleomycin family of antibiotics. Binds to CL990; an antimitotic-antibiotic compound. From Klebsiella pneumoniae.
   5050..5171    +  polyA_signal   SV40 poly(A) signal: SV40 polyadenylation signal
   5244..5260    -  protein_bind   lac operator: The lac repressor binds to the lac operator to inhibit transcription in E. coli. This inhibition can be relieved by adding lactose or isopropyl-β-D-thiogalactopyranoside (IPTG). lac repressor encoded by lacI
   5268..5298    -  promoter       lac promoter: promoter for the E. coli lac operon
   5313..5334    -  protein_bind   CAP binding site: CAP binding activates transcription in the presence of cAMP. E. coli catabolite activator protein
   5347..5439    -  CDS            lacI (fragment): lac repressor; lacI; The lac repressor binds to the lac operator to inhibit transcription in E. coli. This inhibition can be relieved by adding lactose or isopropyl-β-D-thiogalactopyranoside (IPTG).
   5622..6210    -  rep_origin     ori: high-copy-number ColE1/pMB1/pBR322/pUC origin of replication
   6381..104     -  CDS            AmpR (across the origin): β-lactamase; bla; confers resistance to ampicillin, carbenicillin, and related antibiotics
>Addgene plasmid #249274 | pCEFL PRKACA HA R135W | addgene full sequence | sequence record 497387 | Addgene NGS Result
TCAGCATCTTTTACTTTCACCAGCGTTTCTGGGTGAGCAAAAACAGGAAGGCAAAATGCCGCAAAAAAGG
GAATAAGGGCGACACGGAAATGTTGAATACTCATACTCTTCCTTTTTCAATATTATTGAAGCATTTATCA
GGGTTATTGTCTCATGAGCGGATACATATTTGAATGTATTTAGAAAAATAAACAAATAGGGGTTCCGCGC
ACATTTCCCCGAAAAGTGCCACCTGACGTCGACGGATCGGGAGATCGATCTCCCGATCCCCTATGGTGCA
CTCTCAGTACAATCTGCTCTGATGCCGCATAGTTAAGCCAGTATCTGCTCCCTGCTTGTGTGTTGGAGGT
CGCTGAGTAGTGCGCGAGCAAAATTTAAGCTACAACAAGGCAAGGCTTGACCGACAATTGCATGAAGAAT
CTGCTTAGGGTTAGGCGTTTTGCGCTGCTTCGAGCTTTGCAAAGATGGATAAAGTTTTAAACAGAGAGGA
ATCTTTGCAGCTAATGGACCTTCTAGGTCTTGAAAGGAGTGGGAATTGGCTCCGGTGCCCGTCAGTGGGC
AGAGCGCACATCGCCCACAGTCCCCGAGAAGTTGGGGGGAGGGGTCGGCAATTGAACCGGTGCCTAGAGA
AGGTGGCGCGGGGTAAACTGGGAAAGTGATGTCGTGTACTGGCTCCGCCTTTTTCCCGAGGGTGGGGGAG
AACCGTATATAAGTGCAGTAGTCGCCGTGAACGTTCTTTTTCGCAACGGGTTTGCCGCCAGAACACAGGT
AAGTGCCGTGTGTGGTTCCCGCGGGCCTGGCCTCTTTACGGGTTATGGCCCTTGCGTGCCTTGAATTACT
TCCACCTGGCTGCAGTACGTGATTCTTGATCCCGAGCTTCGGGTTGGAAGTGGGTGGGAGAGTTCGAGGC
CTTGCGCTTAAGGAGCCCCTTCGCCTCGTGCTTGAGTTGAGGCCTGGCCTGGGCGCTGGGGCCGCCGCGT
GCGAATCTGGTGGCACCTTCGCGCCTGTCTCGCTGCTTTCGATAAGTCTCTAGCCATTTAAAATTTTTGA
TGACCTGCTGCGACGCTTTTTTTCTGGCAAGATAGTCTTGTAAATGCGGGCCAAGATCGATCTGCACACT
GGTATTTCGGTTTTTGGGGCCGCGGGCGGCGACGGGGCCCGTGCGTCCCAGCGCACATGTTCGGCGAGGC
GGGGCCTGCGAGCGCGGCCACCGAGAATCGGACGGGGGTAGTCTCAAGCTGGCCGGCCTGCTCTGGTGCC
TGGCCTCGCGCCGCCGTGTATCGCCCCGCCCTGGGCGGCAAGGCTGGCCCGGTCGGCACCAGTTGCGTGA
GCGGAAAGATGGCCGCTTCCCGGCCCTGCTGCAGGGAGCTCAAAATGGAGGACGCGGCGCTCGGGAGAGC
GGGCGGGTGAGTCACCCACACAAAGGAAAAGGGCCTTTCCGTCCTCAGCCGTCGCTTCATGTGACTCCAC
GGAGTACCGGGCGCCGTCCAGGCACCTCGATTAGTTCTCGAGCTTTTGGAGTACGTCGTCTTTAGGTTGG
GGGGAGGGGTTTTATGCGATGGAGTTTCCCCACACTGAGTGGGTGGAGACTGAAGTTAGGCCAGCTTGGC
ACTTGATGTAATTCTCCTTGGAATTTGCCCTTTTTGAGTTTGGATCTTGGTTCATTCTCAAGCCTCAGAC
AGTGGTTCAAAGTTTTTTTCTTCCATTTCAGGTGTCGTGAGGAATTGGCGAAGCTCAGTTAACGGCCATT
GTGGCCATCAAGCTTGGTACCAGATCTGGATCCGCCGCCACCATGGGCAACGCCGCCGCCGCCAAGAAGG
GCAGCGAGCAGGAGAGCGTGAAAGAATTCTTAGCCAAAGCCAAAGAAGATTTTCTTAAAAAATGGGAAAG
TCCCGCTCAGAACACAGCCCACTTGGATCAGTTTGAACGAATCAAGACCCTCGGCACGGGCTCCTTCGGG
CGGGTGATGCTGGTGAAACACAAGGAGACCGGGAACCACTATGCCATGAAGATCCTCGACAAACAGAAGG
TGGTGAAACTGAAACAGATCGAACACACCCTGAATGAAAAGCGCATCCTGCAAGCTGTCAACTTTCCGTT
CCTCGTCAAACTCGAGTTCTCCTTCAAGGACAACTCAAACTTATACATGGTCATGGAGTACGTGCCCGGC
GGGGAGATGTTCTCACACCTACGGTGGATCGGAAGGTTCAGTGAGCCCCATGCCCGTTTCTACGCGGCCC
AGATCGTCCTGACCTTTGAGTATCTGCACTCGCTGGATCTCATCTACAGGGACCTGAAGCCGGAGAATCT
GCTCATTGACCAGCAGGGCTACATTCAGGTGACAGACTTCGGTTTCGCCAAGCGCGTGAAGGGCCGCACT
TGGACCTTGTGCGGCACCCCTGAGTACCTGGCCCCTGAGATTATCCTGAGCAAAGGCTACAACAAGGCCG
TGGACTGGTGGGCCCTGGGGGTTCTTATCTATGAAATGGCCGCTGGCTACCCGCCCTTCTTCGCAGACCA
GCCCATCCAGATCTATGAGAAGATCGTCTCTGGGAAGGTGCGCTTCCCTTCCCACTTCAGCTCTGACTTG
AAGGACCTGCTGCGGAACCTCCTGCAGGTAGATCTCACCAAGCGCTTTGGGAACCTCAAGAATGGGGTCA
ACGATATCAAGAACCACAAGTGGTTTGCCACAACTGACTGGATTGCCATCTACCAGAGGAAGGTGGAAGC
TCCCTTCATACCAAAGTTTAAAGGCCCTGGGGATACGAGTAACTTTGACGACTATGAGGAAGAAGAAATC
CGGGTCTCCATCAATGAGAAGTGTGGCAAGGAGTTTTCTGAGTTTGCTAGCTACCCATACGACGTGCCAG
ATTACGCCTAGGCGGCCGCACTCGAGATATCGGCCTCCAGGGCCTCTAGAGGGCCCTATTCTATAGTGTC
ACCTAAATGCTAGAGCTCGCTGATCAGCCTCGACTGTGCCTTCTAGTTGCCAGCCATCTGTTGTTTGCCC
CTCCCCCGTGCCTTCCTTGACCCTGGAAGGTGCCACTCCCACTGTCCTTTCCTAATAAAATGAGGAAATT
GCATCGCATTGTCTGAGTAGGTGTCATTCTATTCTGGGGGGTGGGGTGGGGCAGGACAGCAAGGGGGAGG
ATTGGGAAGACAATAGCAGGCATGCTGGGGATGCGGTGGGCTCTATGGCTTCTGAGGCGGAAAGAACCAG
CTGGGGCTCTAGGGGGTATCCCC
[124 nt withheld, positions 3244-3367]
C
[91 nt withheld, positions 3369-3459]
A
[49 nt withheld, positions 3461-3509]
CCTTTGACGTTGGAGTCCACGTTCTTT
[37 nt withheld, positions 3537-3573]
ACCCTATCTCGGTCTATTCTTTTGATTTATAAGGGATTTTGCCGATTTCGGCCTATTGGTTAAAAAATGA
GCTGATTTAACAAAAATTTAACGCGAATTAATTCTGTGGAATGTGTGTCAGTTAGGGTGTGGAAAGTCCC
CAGGCTCCCCAGCAGGCAGAAGTATGCAAAGCATGCATCTCAATTAGTCAGCAACCAGGTGTGGAAAGTC
CCCAGGCTCCCCAGCAGGCAGAAGTATGCAAAGCATGCATCTCAATTAGTCAGCAACCATAGTCCCGCCC
CTAACTCCGCCCATCCCGCCCCTAACTCCGCCCAGTTCCGCCCATTCTCCGCCCCATGGCTGACTAATTT
TTTTTATTTATGCAGAGGCCGAGGCCGCCTCTGCCTCTGAGCTATTCCAGAAGTAGTGAGGAGGCTTTTT
TGGAGGCCTAGGCTTTTGCAAAAAGCTCCCGGGAGCTTGTATATCCATTTTCGGATCTGATCAAGAGACA
GGATGAGGATCGTTTCGCATGATTGAACAAGATGGATTGCACGCAGGTTCTCCGGCCGCTTGGGTGGAGA
GGCTATTCGGCTATGACTGGGCACAACAGACAATCGGCTGCTCTGATGCCGCCGTGTTCCGGCTGTCAGC
GCAGGGGCGCCCGGTTCTTTTTGTCAAGACCGACCTGTCCGGTGCCCTGAATGAACTGCAGGACGAGGCA
GCGCGGCTATCGTGGCTGGCCACGACGGGCGTTCCTTGCGCAGCTGTGCTCGACGTTGTCACTGAAGCGG
GAAGGGACTGGCTGCTATTGGGCGAAGTGCCGGGGCAGGATCTCCTGTCATCTCACCTTGCTCCTGCCGA
GAAAGTATCCATCATGGCTGATGCAATGCGGCGGCTGCATACGCTTGATCCGGCTACCTGCCCATTCGAC
CACCAAGCGAAACATCGCATCGAGCGAGCACGTACTCGGATGGAAGCCGGTCTTGTCGATCAGGATGATC
TGGACGAAGAGCATCAGGGGCTCGCGCCAGCCGAACTGTTCGCCAGGCTCAAGGCGCGCATGCCCGACGG
CGAGGATCTCGTCGTGACCCATGGCGATGCCTGCTTGCCGAATATCATGGTGGAAAATGGCCGCTTTTCT
GGATTCATCGACTGTGGCCGGCTGGGTGTGGCGGACCGCTATCAGGACATAGCGTTGGCTACCCGTGATA
TTGCTGAAGAGCTTGGCGGCGAATGGGCTGACCGCTTCCTCGTGCTTTACGGTATCGCCGCTCCCGATTC
GCAGCGCATCGCCTTCTATCGCCTTCTTGACGAGTTCTTCTGAGCGGGACTCTGGGGTTCGAAATGACCG
ACCAAGCGACGCCCAACCTGCCATCACGAGATTTCGATTCCACCGCCGCCTTCTATGAAAGGTTGGGCTT
CGGAATCGTTTTCCGGGACGCCGGCTGGATGATCCTCCAGCGCGGGGATCTCATGCTGGAGTTCTTCGCC
CACCCCAACTTGTTTATTGCAGCTTATAATGGTTACAAATAAAGCAATAGCATCACAAATTTCACAAATA
AAGCATTTTTTTCACTGCATTCTAGTTGTGGTTTGTCCAAACTCATCAATGTATCTTATCATGTCTGTAT
ACCGTCGACCTCTAGCTAGAGCTTGGCGTAATCATGGTCATAGCTGTTTCCTGTGTGAAATTGTTATCCG
CTCACAATTCCACACAACATACGAGCCGGAAGCATAAAGTGTAAAGCCTGGGGTGCCTAATGAGTGAGCT
AACTCACATTAATTGCGTTGCGCTCACTGCCCGCTTTCCAGTCGGGAAACCTGTCGTGCCAGCTGCATTA
ATGAATCGGCCAACGCGCGGGGAGAGGCGGTTTGCGTATTGGGCGCTCTTCCGCTTCCTCGCTCACTGAC
TCGCTGCGCTCGGTCGTTCGGCTGCGGCGAGCGGTATCAGCTCACTCAAAGGCGGTAATACGGTTATCCA
CAGAATCAGGGGATAACGCAGGAAAGAACATGTGAGCAAAAGGCCAGCAAAAGGCCAGGAACCGTAAAAA
GGCCGCGTTGCTGGCGTTTTTCCATAGGCTCCGCCCCCCTGACGAGCATCACAAAAATCGACGCTCAAGT
CAGAGGTGGCGAAACCCGACAGGACTATAAAGATACCAGGCGTTTCCCCCTGGAAGCTCCCTCGTGCGCT
CTCCTGTTCCGACCCTGCCGCTTACCGGATACCTGTCCGCCTTTCTCCCTTCGGGAAGCGTGGCGCTTTC
TCATAGCTCACGCTGTAGGTATCTCAGTTCGGTGTAGGTCGTTCGCTCCAAGCTGGGCTGTGTGCACGAA
CCCCCCGTTCAGCCCGACCGCTGCGCCTTATCCGGTAACTATCGTCTTGAGTCCAACCCGGTAAGACACG
ACTTATCGCCACTGGCAGCAGCCACTGGTAACAGGATTAGCAGAGCGAGGTATGTAGGCGGTGCTACAGA
GTTCTTGAAGTGGTGGCCTAACTACGGCTACACTAGAAGAACAGTATTTGGTATCTGCGCTCTGCTGAAG
CCAGTTACCTTCGGAAAAAGAGTTGGTAGCTCTTGATCCGGCAAACAAACCACCGCTGGTAGCGGTGGTT
TTTTTGTTTGCAAGCAGCAGATTACGCGCAGAAAAAAAGGATCTCAAGAAGATCCTTTGATCTTTTCTAC
GGGGTCTGACGCTCAGTGGAACGAAAACTCACGTTAAGGGATTTTGGTCATGAGATTATCAAAAAGGATC
TTCACCTAGATCCTTTTAAATTAAAAATGAAGTTTTAAATCAATCTAAAGTATATATGAGTAAACTTGGT
CTGACAGTTACCAATGCTTAATCAGTGAGGCACCTATCTCAGCGATCTGTCTATTTCGTTCATCCATAGT
TGCCTGACTCCCCGTCGTGTAGATAACTACGATACGGGAGGGCTTACCATCTGGCCCCAGTGCTGCAATG
ATACCGCGAGACCCACGCTCACCGGCTCCAGATTTATCAGCAATAAACCAGCCAGCCGGAAGGGCCGAGC
GCAGAAGTGGTCCTGCAACTTTATCCGCCTCCATCCAGTCTATTAATTGTTGCCGGGAAGCTAGAGTAAG
TAGTTCGCCAGTTAATAGTTTGCGCAACGTTGTTGCCATTGCTACAGGCATCGTGGTGTCACGCTCGTCG
TTTGGTATGGCTTCATTCAGCTCCGGTTCCCAACGATCAAGGCGAGTTACATGATCCCCCATGTTGTGCA
AAAAAGCGGTTAGCTCCTTCGGTCCTCCGATCGTTGTCAGAAGTAAGTTGGCCGCAGTGTTATCACTCAT
GGTTATGGCAGCACTGCATAATTCTCTTACTGTCATGCCATCCGTAAGATGCTTTTCTGTGACTGGTGAG
TACTCAACCAAGTCATTCTGAGAATAGTGTATGCGGCGACCGAGTTGCTCTTGCCCGGCGTCAATACGGG
ATAATACCGCGCCACATAGCAGAACTTTAAAAGTGCTCATCATTGGAAAACGTTCTTCGGGGCGAAAACT
CTCAAGGATCTTACCGCTGTTGAGATCCAGTTCGATGTAACCCACTCGTGCACCCAACTGATCT
